Addgene plasmid #151993: pGBW-m4133254
Purpose: Mammalian expression plasmid for SARS-CoV-2 nsp7
Depositing lab: Ginkgo Bioworks & Benjie Chen. Depositing organization: Ginkgo Bioworks.
Backbone
  Vector backbone: pTwist_CMV_Hygro_6
  Backbone size w/o insert (bp): 6525
  Vector type: Mammalian Expression
  Selectable markers: Hygromycin
Growth in bacteria
  Bacterial resistance: Ampicillin, 100 μg/mL
  Growth temperature: 37°C
  Growth strain: DH5alpha
  Copy number: High Copy
Gene/Insert
  Gene/Insert name: SARS-CoV-2 nsp7
  Species: Severe acute respiratory syndrome coronavirus 2
  Insert size (bp): 242
  Mutation: wt
  Entrez Gene: ORF1ab (a.k.a. GU280_gp01)
  Promoter: CMV
  Tag / fusion protein: Cleavable TEV;CBP (C terminal on backbone)
  Cloning method: Unknown
Resource information
  A portion of this plasmid was derived from a plasmid made by: GinkgoBioworks
Depositor comments: NCBI reference sequence: YP_009725303.1
How to cite: pGBW-m4133254 was a gift from Ginkgo Bioworks & Benjie Chen (Addgene plasmid # 151993 ; http://n2t.net/addgene:151993 ; RRID:Addgene_151993)
