[The description below was written by a language model from this plasmid's Addgene catalogue record and pLannotate feature annotations shown in this document.]
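Description:
pGBW-m4133254 is a mammalian expression plasmid for wild-type SARS-CoV-2 nsp7, one of the non-structural proteins processed from the viral ORF1ab polyprotein. It is built on the pTwist_CMV_Hygro_6 backbone, and the full sequence record is about 6.9 kb. In bacteria it is maintained as a high-copy plasmid through a ColE1/pUC-type origin and selected with ampicillin via an intact β-lactamase (AmpR) gene. For selection in mammalian cells, a separate cassette places a hygromycin B phosphotransferase gene under the human ubiquitin C promoter, followed by a synthetic polyadenylation signal.

The short nsp7 coding sequence (242 bp according to the record) is driven by the CMV immediate-early enhancer and promoter. In the feature table the promoter elements lie near the end of the circular sequence numbering, so the open reading frame spans the origin of the map. The insert itself was not annotated by the automated tool. Only a fragment of the calmodulin-binding peptide (CBP) was detected just downstream, which fits the catalogue description of a backbone-encoded C-terminal CBP tag joined through a cleavable TEV protease site. This arrangement allows calcium-dependent capture of the fusion on calmodulin resin and subsequent removal of the tag. An SV40 poly(A) signal lies downstream of the tagged reading frame, although it is annotated on the opposite strand. The expression unit is flanked by bacterial and T7 terminators and by 5' and 3' β-globin insulator elements, which help isolate it from neighbouring transcription. The record supports its use for transient or hygromycin-selected expression of tagged nsp7 in mammalian cells, for example for affinity purification or interaction studies, though no specific application is stated.
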