Features (pLannotate 1.2.2; 19 found; start..end, strand, type, name):
    278..294     +  CDS            CBP (fragment): calmodulin-binding peptide derived from skeletal muscle myosin light chain kinase; binds calmodulin with nanomolar affinity in the presence of calcium
    418..539     -  polyA_signal   SV40 poly(A) signal: SV40 polyadenylation signal
    562..631     -  CDS            large T antigen (fragment): large T antigen from SV40 (simian virus 40)
    654..700     +  terminator     T7 terminator: transcription terminator for bacteriophage T7 RNA polymerase
    730..866     +  terminator     rrnG terminator: transcription terminator from the E. coli ribosomal RNA rrnG operon (Albrechtsen et al., 1991)
    911..982     +  misc_feature   3' β-globin insulator: insulator downstream of the human β-globin locus (Farrell et al., 2002)
   1208..1796    -  rep_origin     ori: high-copy-number ColE1/pMB1/pBR322/pUC origin of replication
   1968..2032    -  CDS            bla(M) (fragment): β-lactamase lacking the signal sequence; bla(M); allows cytosolic expression of β-lactamase
   2296..3505    +  promoter       UbC promoter: human ubiquitin C promoter
   3515..4536    +  CDS            HygR (fragment): hygromycin B phosphotransferase confers resistance to hygromycin
   4564..4612    +  polyA_signal   poly(A) signal: synthetic polyadenylation signal
   4878..5738    +  CDS            AmpR: β-lactamase; bla; confers resistance to ampicillin, carbenicillin, and related antibiotics
   5751..5887    +  terminator     rrnG terminator: transcription terminator from the E. coli ribosomal RNA rrnG operon (Albrechtsen et al., 1991)
   6032..6103    +  misc_feature   5' β-globin insulator: insulator upstream of the human β-globin locus (Farrell et al., 2002)
   6108..6154    -  terminator     T7 terminator: transcription terminator for bacteriophage T7 RNA polymerase
   6172..6220    -  polyA_signal   poly(A) signal: synthetic polyadenylation signal
   6301..6604    +  enhancer       CMV enhancer: human cytomegalovirus immediate early enhancer
   6677..6694    -  promoter       CMV promoter (fragment): human cytomegalovirus (CMV) immediate early promoter
   6757..6808    +  promoter       CMVd2 promoter: truncated human cytomegalovirus (CMV) immediate early promoter that yields moderately reduced expression relative to the full-length promoter
>Addgene plasmid #151993 | pGBW-m4133254 | depositor full sequence | sequence record 295005 | Full Sequence
CACCATGAAAATGTCAGATGTAAAGTGCACATCAGTAGTCTTACTCTCAGTTTTGCAACAACTCAGAGTA
GAATCATCATCTAAATTGTGGGCTCAATGTGTCCAGTTACACAATGACATTCTCTTAGCTAAAGATACTA
CTGAAGCCTTTGAAAAAATGGTTTCACTACTTTCTGTTTTGCTTTCCATGCAGGGTGCTGTAGACATAAA
CAAGCTTTGTGAAGAAATGCTGGACAACAGGGCAACCTTAGAAAACCTTTACTTTCAGTCGAAGAGGCGA
TGGAAAAAGAATTTTATCGCGGTGAGTGCAGCCAACAGATTCAAAAAGATATCCTCGTCTGGTGCCCTCT
AAGGATCCGCAGGCCTCTGCTAGCTTGACTGACTGAGATACAGCGTACCTTCAGCTCACAGACATGATAA
GATACATTGATGAGTTTGGACAAACCACAACTAGAATGCAGTGAAAAAAATGCTTTATTTGTGAAATTTG
TGATGCTATTGCTTTATTTGTAACCATTATAAGCTGCAATAAACAAGTTAACAACAACAATTGCATTCAT
TTTATGTTTCAGGTTCAGGGGGAGGTGTGGGAGGTTTTTTAAAGCAAGTAAAACCTCTACAAATGTGGTA
TTGGCCCATCTCTATCGGTATCGTAGCATAACCCCTTGGGGCCTCTAAACGGGTCTTGAGGGGTTTTTTG
TGCCCCTCGGGCCGGATTGCTATCTACCGGCATTGGCGCAGAAAAAAATGCCTGATGCGACGCTGCGCGT
CTTATACTCCCACATATGCCAGATTCAGCAACGGATACGGCTTCCCCAACTTGCCCACTTCCATACGTGT
CCTCCTTACCAGAAATTTATCCTTAAGGTCGTCAGCTATCCTGCAGGCGATCTCTCGATTTCGATCAAGA
CATTCCTTTAATGGTCTTTTCTGGACACCACTAGGGGTCAGAAGTAGTTCATCAAACTTTCTTCCCTCCC
TAATCTCATTGGTTACCTTGGGCTATCGAAACTTAATTAACCAGTCAAGTCAGCTACTTGGCGAGATCGA
CTTGTCTGGGTTTCGACTACGCTCAGAATTGCGTCAGTCAAGTTCGATCTGGTCCTTGCTATTGCACCCG
TTCTCCGATTACGAGTTTCATTTAAATCATGTGAGCAAAAGGCCAGCAAAAGGCCAGGAACCGTAAAAAG
GCCGCGTTGCTGGCGTTTTTCCATAGGCTCCGCCCCCCTGACGAGCATCACAAAAATCGACGCTCAAGTC
AGAGGTGGCGAAACCCGACAGGACTATAAAGATACCAGGCGTTTCCCCCTGGAAGCTCCCTCGTGCGCTC
TCCTGTTCCGACCCTGCCGCTTACCGGATACCTGTCCGCCTTTCTCCCTTCGGGAAGCGTGGCGCTTTCT
CATAGCTCACGCTGTAGGTATCTCAGTTCGGTGTAGGTCGTTCGCTCCAAGCTGGGCTGTGTGCACGAAC
CCCCCGTTCAGCCCGACCGCTGCGCCTTATCCGGTAACTATCGTCTTGAGTCCAACCCGGTAAGACACGA
CTTATCGCCACTGGCAGCAGCCACTGGTAACAGGATTAGCAGAGCGAGGTATGTAGGCGGTGCTACAGAG
TTCTTGAAGTGGTGGCCTAACTACGGCTACACTAGAAGAACAGTATTTGGTATCTGCGCTCTGCTGAAGC
CAGTTACCTTCGGAAAAAGAGTTGGTAGCTCTTGATCCGGCAAACAAACCACCGCTGGTAGCGGTGGTTT
TTTTGTTTGCAAGCAGCAGATTACGCGCAGAAAAAAAGGATCTCAAGAAGATCCTTTGATCTTTTCTACG
GGGTCTGACGCTCAGTGGAACGAAAACTCACGTTAAGGGATTTTGGTCATGAGATTATCAAAAAGGATCT
TCACCTAGATCCTTTTAAATTAAAAATGAAGTTTTAAATCAATCTAAAGTATATATGAGTAAACTTGGTC
TGACAGTTACCAATGCTTAATCAGTGAGGCACCTATCTCAGCGATCTGTCTATTTCGTTCATCCATAGTT
GCATTTAAATTTCCGAACTCTCCAAGGCCCTCGTCGGAAAATCTTCAAACCTTTCGTCCGATCCATCTTG
CAGGCTACCTCTCGAACGAACTATCGCAAGTCTCTTGGCCGGCCTTGCGCCTTGGCTATTGCTTGGCAGC
GCCTATCGCCAGGTATTACTCCAATCCCGAATATCCGAGATCGGGATCACCCGAGAGAAGTTCAACCTAC
ATCCTCAATCCCGATCTATCCGAGATCCGAGGAATATCGAAATCGGGGCGCGCCTGGCCTCCGCGCCGGG
TTTTGGCGCCTCCCGCGGGCGCCCCCCTCGTCACGGCGAGCGCTGCCACGTCAGACGAAGGGCGCAGGAG
CGTCCTGATCCTTCCGCCCGGACGCTCAGGACAGCGGCCCGCTGCTCATAAGACTCGGCCTTAGAACCCC
AGTATCAGCAGAAGGACATTTTAGGACGGGACTTGGGTGACTCTAGGGCACTGGTTTTCTTTCCAGAGAG
CGGAACAGGCGAGGAAAAGTAGTCCCTTCTCGGCGATTCTGCGGAGGGATCTCCGTGGGGCGGTGAACGC
CGATGATTATATAAGGACGCGCCGGGTGTGGCACAGCTAGTTCCGTCGCAGCCGGGATTTGGGTCGCGGT
TCTTGTTTGTGGATCGCTGTGATCGTCACTTGGTGAGTAGCGGGCTGCTGGGCTGGCCGGGGCTTTCGTG
GCCGCCGGGCCGCTCGGTGGGACGGAAGCGTGTGGAGAGACCGCCAAGGGCTGTAGTCTGGGTCCGCGAG
CAAGGTTGCCCTGAACTGGGGGTTGGGGGGAGCGCAGCAAAATGGCGGCTGTTCCCGAGTCTTGAATGGA
AGACGCTTGTGAGGCGGGCTGTGAGGTCGTTGAAACAAGGTGGGGGGCATGGTGGGCGGCAAGAACCCAA
GGTCTTGAGCCCTTCGCTAATGCGGGAAAGCTCTTATTCGGGTGAGATGGGCTGGGCACCATCTGGGGAC
CCTGACGTGAAGTTTGTCACTGACTGGAGAACTCGGTTTGTCGTCTGTTGCGGGGGCGGCAGTTATGGCG
GTGCCGTTGGGCAGTGCACCCGTACCTTTGGGAGCGCGCGCCCTCGTCGTGTCGTGACGTCACCCGTTCT
GTTGGCTTATAATGCAGGGTGGGGCCACCTGCCGGTAGGTGTGCGGTAGGCTTTTCTCCGTCGCAGGACG
CAGGGTTCGGGCCTAGGGTAGGCTCTCCTGAATCGACAGGCGCCGGACCTCTGGTGAGGGGAGGGATAAG
TGAGGCGTCAGTTTCTTTGGTCGGTTTTATGTACCTATCTTCTTAAGTAGCTGAAGCTCCGGTTTTGAAC
TATGCGCTCGGGGTTGGCGAGTGTGTTTTGTGAAGTTTTTTAGGCACCTTTTGAAATGTAATCATTTGGG
TCAATATGTAATTTTCAGTGTTAGACTTGTAAATTGTCCGCTAAATTCTGGCCGTTTTTGGCTTTTTTGT
TAGACAACATGGGTAAAAAGCCTGAACTCACCGCGACGTCTGTCGAGAAGTTTCTGATCGAAAAGTTCGA
CAGCGTCTCCGACCTGATGCAGCTCTCGGAGGGCGAAGAATCTCGTGCTTTCAGCTTCGATGTAGGAGGG
CGTGGATATGTCCTGCGGGTAAATAGCTGCGCCGATGGTTTCTACAAAGATCGTTATGTTTATCGGCACT
TTGCATCCGCCGCGCTCCCGATTCCGGAAGTGCTTGACATTGGGGAGTTCAGCGAGAGCCTGACCTATTG
CATCTCCCGCCGTGCACAGGGTGTCACGTTGCAAGACCTGCCTGAAACCGAACTGCCCGCTGTTCTGCAG
CCGGTCGCGGAGGCAATGGATGCCATCGCTGCCGCCGATCTTAGCCAGACGAGCGGGTTCGGCCCATTCG
GACCGCAAGGAATCGGTCAATACACTACATGGCGTGATTTCATATGCGCGATTGCTGATCCCCATGTGTA
TCACTGGCAAACTGTGATGGACGACACCGTCAGTGCGTCCGTCGCGCAGGCTCTCGATGAGCTGATGCTT
TGGGCCGAGGACTGCCCCGAAGTCCGGCACCTCGTGCACGCGGATTTCGGCTCCAACAATGTCCTGACGG
ACAATGGCCGCATAACAGCGGTCATTGACTGGAGCGAGGCGATGTTCGGGGATTCCCAATACGAGGTCGC
CAACATCTTCTTCTGGAGGCCGTGGTTGGCTTGTATGGAGCAGCAGACGCGCTACTTCGAGCGGAGGCAT
CCGGAGCTTGCAGGATCGCCCCGGCTCCGGGCGTATATGCTCCGCATTGGTCTTGACCAACTCTATCAGA
GCTTGGTTGACGGCAATTTCGATGATGCAGCTTGGGCGCAGGGTCGATGCGACGCAATCGTCCGATCCGG
AGCCGGGACTGTCGGGCGTACACAAATCGCCCGCAGAAGCGCCGCCGTCTGGACCGATGGCTGTGTAGAA
GTACTCGCCGATAGTGGAAACCGACGCCCCAGCACTCGTCCGAGGGCAAAGGAATAAGCTAGTATGTAAG
CCTAGTCTTAGATAATAAAATCGCTATCCATCGAAGATGGATGTGTGTTGGTTTTTTGTGTGTGTAACGC
TAGGCGCGCCTGGTGTACCGAGAACGATCCTCTCAGTGCGAGTCTCGACGATCCATATCGTTGCTTGGCA
GTCAGCCAGTCGGAATCCAGCTTGGGACCCAGGAAGTCCAATCGTCAGATATTGTACTCAAGCCTGGTCA
CGGCAGCGTACCGATCTGTTTAAACCTAGATATTGATAGTCTGATCGGTCAACGTATAATCGAGTCCTAG
CTTTTGCAAACATCTATCAAGAGACAGGATCAGCAGGAGGCTTTCGCATGAGTATTCAACATTTCCGTGT
CGCCCTTATTCCCTTTTTTGCGGCATTTTGCCTTCCTGTTTTTGCTCACCCAGAAACGCTGGTGAAAGTA
AAAGATGCTGAAGATCAGTTGGGTGCGCGAGTGGGTTACATCGAACTGGATCTCAACAGCGGTAAGATCC
TTGAGAGTTTTCGCCCCGAAGAACGCTTTCCAATGATGAGCACTTTTAAAGTTCTGCTATGTGGCGCGGT
ATTATCCCGTATTGACGCCGGGCAAGAGCAACTCGGTCGCCGCATACACTATTCTCAGAATGACTTGGTT
GAGTATTCACCAGTCACAGAAAAGCATCTTACGGATGGCATGACAGTAAGAGAATTATGCAGTGCTGCCA
TAACCATGAGTGATAACACTGCGGCCAACTTACTTCTGACAACGATTGGAGGACCGAAGGAGCTAACCGC
TTTTTTGCACAACATGGGGGATCATGTAACTCGCCTTGATCGTTGGGAACCGGAGCTGAATGAAGCCATA
CCAAACGACGAGCGTGACACCACGATGCCTGTAGCAATGGCAACAACCTTGCGTAAACTATTAACTGGCG
AACTACTTACTCTAGCTTCCCGGCAACAGTTGATAGACTGGATGGAGGCGGATAAAGTTGCAGGACCACT
TCTGCGCTCGGCCCTTCCGGCTGGCTGGTTTATTGCTGATAAATCTGGAGCCGGTGAGCGTGGGTCTCGC
GGTATCATTGCAGCACTGGGGCCAGATGGTAAGCCCTCCCGTATCGTAGTTATCTACACGACGGGGAGTC
AGGCAACTATGGATGAACGAAATAGACAGATCGCTGAGATAGGTGCCTCACTGATTAAGCATTGGTAACC
GATTCTAGGTGCATTGGCGCAGAAAAAAATGCCTGATGCGACGCTGCGCGTCTTATACTCCCACATATGC
CAGATTCAGCAACGGATACGGCTTCCCCAACTTGCCCACTTCCATACGTGTCCTCCTTACCAGAAATTTA
TCCTTAAGATCGTTTAAACTCGACTCTGGCTCTATCGAATCTCCGTCGTTTCGAGCTTACGCGAACAGCC
GTGGCGCTCATTTGCTCGTCGGGCATCGAATCTCGTCAGCTATCGTCAGCTTACCTTTTTGGCAGCGATC
GCGGCTCCCGACATCTTGGACCATTAGCTCCACAGGTATCTTCTTCCCTCTAGTGGTCATAACAGCAGCT
TCAGCTACCTCTCAATTCAAAAAACCCCTCAAGACCCGTTTAGAGGCCCCAAGGGGTTATGCTATCAATC
GTTGCGTTACACACACAAAAAACCAACACACATCCATCTTCGATGGATAGCGATTTTATTATCTAACTGC
TGATCGAGTGTAGCCAGATCTAGTAATCAATTACGGGGTCATTAGTTCATAGCCCATATATGGAGTTCCG
CGTTACATAACTTACGGTAAATGGCCCGCCTGGCTGACCGCCCAACGACCCCCGCCCATTGACGTCAATA
ATGACGTATGTTCCCATAGTAACGCCAATAGGGACTTTCCATTGACGTCAATGGGTGGAGTATTTACGGT
AAACTGCCCACTTGGCAGTACATCAAGTGTATCATATGCCAAGTACGCCCCCTATTGACGTCAATGACGG
TAAATGGCCCGCCTGGCATTATGCCCAGTACATGACCTTATGGGACTTTCCTACTTGGCAGTACATCTAC
GTATTAGTCATCGCTATTACCATGCTGATGCGGTTTTGGCAGTACATCAATGGGCGTGGATAGCGGTTTG
ACTCACGGGGATTTCCAAGTCTCCACCCCATTGACGTCAATGGGAGTTTGTTTTGGCACCAAAATCAACG
GGACTTTCCAAAATGTCGTAACAACTCCGCCCCATTGACGCAAATGGGCGGTAGGCGTGTACGGTGGGAG
GTCTATATAAGCAGAGCTGGTTTAGTGAACCGTCAGATCAGATCTTTGTCGATCCTACCATCCACTCGAC
ACACCCGCCAGCGGCCGC
